Addgene plasmid #179016: pBBK32 pHomL-TEF2p-Scarlet(rfp)-Link-GFPdropout-SSA1t-HomR (AmpR)
Purpose: (Empty Backbone) Parent vector for markerless yeast integration cassettes with N-terminal Scarlet(rfp)-tagged genes
Depositing lab: Vincent Martin. Depositing organization: Concordia University. Publication: The MyLo CRISPR-Cas9 Toolkit: A Markerless Yeast Localization and Overexpression CRISPR-Cas9 Toolkit. Bean BDM, Whiteway M, Martin VJJ. G3 (Bethesda). 2022 Jun 16. pii: 6609175. doi: 10.1093/g3journal/jkac154. PubMed 35708612.
Backbone
  Vector backbone: pYTK089 (ColE1, AmpR)
  Vector type: Yeast Expression
Growth in bacteria
  Bacterial resistance: Ampicillin, 100 μg/mL
  Growth temperature: 37°C
  Growth strain: DH5alpha
  Copy number: High Copy
Gene/Insert
  Gene/Insert name: None
Terms and licenses: Academic/Nonprofit Terms; Industry Terms: Not Available to Industry
Depositor comments: Part of the Markerless Yeast Localization and Overexpression (MyLO) CRISPR-Cas9 Toolkit. Vector cloned using BsaI Golden Gate cloning
How to cite: pBBK32 pHomL-TEF2p-Scarlet(rfp)-Link-GFPdropout-SSA1t-HomR (AmpR) was a gift from Vincent Martin (Addgene plasmid # 179016 ; http://n2t.net/addgene:179016 ; RRID:Addgene_179016)
