[The description below was written by a language model from this plasmid's Addgene catalogue record and pLannotate feature annotations shown in this document.]
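Description:
pBBK32 is an empty parent vector from the Markerless Yeast Localization and Overexpression (MyLO) CRISPR-Cas9 toolkit, built on the pYTK089 backbone by BsaI Golden Gate assembly. In E. coli it is maintained as a high-copy plasmid through a ColE1/pUC-type origin and selected with ampicillin via the β-lactamase gene and its native promoter. It carries no complete yeast replication origin or selectable marker. The short ARS1 and HIS3 fragments detected on either side of the cassette are only partial matches. Their positions suggest they may lie within the left and right homology arms (HomL and HomR) named in the construct title, although the record does not say which genomic locus those arms target.

According to the plasmid name, the payload between the arms is a yeast expression cassette consisting of the TEF2 promoter, a red fluorescent protein followed by a linker, a GFP dropout placeholder and the SSA1 terminator. The feature table confirms the mScarlet-I coding sequence and, downstream of it, a superfolder GFP gene followed by the bacterial rrnB T1 and T7Te terminators. This arrangement is typical of a bacterial screening cassette. The TEF2 promoter, linker and SSA1 terminator themselves were not annotated. In use, a gene of interest replaces the GFP dropout by Golden Gate cloning, so correct clones can be recognised as colonies that have lost green fluorescence. The resulting open reading frame encodes the protein with an N-terminal Scarlet tag under TEF2 control. The homology-flanked cassette is then intended for markerless, Cas9-assisted integration into the yeast genome, for protein localization and overexpression studies.
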