Features (pLannotate 1.2.2; 12 found; start..end, strand, type, name):
      1..861     -  CDS            AmpR: β-lactamase; bla; confers resistance to ampicillin, carbenicillin, and related antibiotics
    862..966     -  promoter       AmpR promoter: bla
   1069..1657    +  rep_origin     ori: high-copy-number ColE1/pMB1/pBR322/pUC origin of replication
   2391..2510    +  rep_origin     ARS1 (fragment): S. cerevisiae autonomously replicating sequence ARS1/ARS416
   2515..2561    +  promoter       HIS3 promoter (fragment): S. cerevisiae HIS3
   2562..2624    +  CDS            HIS3 (fragment): imidazoleglycerol-phosphate dehydratase, required for histidine biosynthesis; S. cerevisiae HIS3; yeast auxotrophic marker
   3528..4223    +  CDS            mScarlet-I: mScarlet-I is a basic (constitutively fluorescent) red fluorescent protein published in 2016, derived from synthetic construct. It is reported to be a rapidly-maturing monomer with moderate acid sensitivity.
   4424..5137    +  CDS            superfolder GFP: GFP variant that folds robustly even when fused to poorly folded proteins (Pédelacq et al., 2006)
   5149..5220    +  terminator     rrnB T1 terminator: transcription terminator T1 from the E. coli rrnB gene
   5236..5263    +  terminator     T7Te terminator: phage T7 early transcription terminator
   6322..6348    +  rep_origin     ARS1 (fragment): S. cerevisiae autonomously replicating sequence ARS1/ARS416
   6445..6566    +  CDS            HIS3 (fragment): imidazoleglycerol-phosphate dehydratase, required for histidine biosynthesis; S. cerevisiae HIS3; yeast auxotrophic marker
>Addgene plasmid #179016 | pBBK32 pHomL-TEF2p-Scarlet(rfp)-Link-GFPdropout-SSA1t-HomR (AmpR) | addgene full sequence | sequence record 360764 | Addgene NGS Result
TTACCAATGCTTAATCAGTGAGGCACCTATCTCAGCGATCTGTCTATTTCGTTCATCCATAGTTGCCTGA
CTCCCCGTCGTGTAGATAACTACGATACGGGAGGGCTTACCATCTGGCCCCAGTGCTGCAATGATACCGC
GGGACCCACGCTCACCGGCTCCAGATTTATCAGCAATAAACCAGCCAGCCGGAAGGGCCGAGCGCAGAAG
TGGTCCTGCAACTTTATCCGCCTCCATCCAGTCTATTAATTGTTGCCGGGAAGCTAGAGTAAGTAGTTCG
CCAGTTAATAGTTTGCGCAACGTTGTTGCCATTGCTACAGGCATCGTGGTGTCACGCTCGTCGTTTGGTA
TGGCTTCATTCAGCTCCGGTTCCCAACGATCAAGGCGAGTTACATGATCCCCCATGTTGTGCAAAAAAGC
GGTTAGCTCCTTCGGTCCTCCGATCGTTGTCAGAAGTAAGTTGGCCGCAGTGTTATCACTCATGGTTATG
GCAGCACTGCATAATTCTCTTACTGTCATGCCATCCGTAAGATGCTTTTCTGTGACTGGTGAGTACTCAA
CCAAGTCATTCTGAGAATAGTGTATGCGGCGACCGAGTTGCTCTTGCCCGGCGTCAATACGGGATAATAC
CGCGCCACATAGCAGAACTTTAAAAGTGCTCATCATTGGAAAACGTTCTTCGGGGCGAAAACTCTCAAGG
ATCTTACCGCTGTTGAGATCCAGTTCGATGTAACCCACTCGTGCACCCAACTGATCTTCAGCATCTTTTA
CTTTCACCAGCGTTTCTGGGTGAGCAAAAACAGGAAGGCAAAATGCCGCAAAAAAGGGAATAAGGGCGAC
ACGGAAATGTTGAATACTCATACTCTTCCTTTTTCAATATTATTGAAGCATTTATCAGGGTTATTGTCTC
ATGAGCGGATACATATTTGAATGTATTTAGAAAAATAAACAAATAGGGGTTCCGCGCACATTTCCCCGAA
AAGTGCCACCTGTCATGACCAAAATCCCTTAACGTGAGTTTTCGTTCCACTGAGCGTCAGACCCCGTAGA
AAAGATCAAAGGATCTTCTTGAGATCCTTTTTTTCTGCGCGTAATCTGCTGCTTGCAAACAAAAAAACCA
CCGCTACCAGCGGTGGTTTGTTTGCCGGATCAAGAGCTACCAACTCTTTTTCCGAAGGTAACTGGCTTCA
GCAGAGCGCAGATACCAAATACTGTTCTTCTAGTGTAGCCGTAGTTAGGCCACCACTTCAAGAACTCTGT
AGCACCGCCTACATACCTCGCTCTGCTAATCCTGTTACCAGTGGCTGCTGCCAGTGGCGATAAGTCGTGT
CTTACCGGGTTGGACTCAAGACGATAGTTACCGGATAAGGCGCAGCGGTCGGGCTGAACGGGGGGTTCGT
GCACACAGCCCAGCTTGGAGCGAACGACCTACACCGAACTGAGATACCTACAGCGTGAGCTATGAGAAAG
CGCCACGCTTCCCGAAGGGAGAAAGGCGGACAGGTATCCGGTAAGCGGCAGGGTCGGAACAGGAGAGCGC
ACGAGGGAGCTTCCAGGGGGAAACGCCTGGTATCTTTATAGTCCTGTCGGGTTTCGCCACCTCTGACTTG
AGCGTCGATTTTTGTGATGCTCGTCAGGGGGGCGGAGCCTATGGAAAAACGCCAGCAACGCGGCCTTTTT
ACGGTTCCTGGCCTTTTGCTGGCCTTTTGCTCACATGTTCTTTCCTGCGTTATCCCCTGATTCTGTGGAT
AACCGTGCGGCCGCCAATGTTATCTATTGGCAGATGTTCATACGGGGCTTTCAAATATTGATGAAATTAT
GTGATGTTTAGAAGAAGATTCGAACTGTTTTCAGTAGATTTGGTAACTGTGCAACCATAACTCATGCCCC
CTATTTATCGGCATTGAGATTGTAAAGGAAGTAAAACGCATTTTTGCAGATCTGTTCTCTTATGTATTTT
TAATCGTCCTTGTATGGAAGTATCAAAGGGGACGTTCTTCACCTCCTTGGAAAACGCAAACTTTCTTTTT
GCCTATCACAGTATCTTATCGAGCTAACTATTTTCGACACACATGAAAAAGCAGAAATATTAACGAAAAA
GAAAAGAAAGACCATGTCATGTACGGGCAATCAGAATATGCAAGATGAGCGGGAACGGGCGAAATGTGCA
CGCGCACAACTTACGAAACGCGGATGAGTCACTGACAGCCACCGCAGAGGTTCTGACTCCTACTGAGCTC
TATTGGAGGTGGCAGAACCGGTAATCCCACAGTGAGCAACTTGACAAACCAACAGATATAGGCTGTGTCT
TAAAATATACCATCCAATACCTTGATGAACTTTTCAAAGATGACTAAAATAAGTGAAATTTCAACATTAA
CTTCGAGCTGTAAACACAGTGGTTTCTTTGCATAAACACCATCAGCCTCAAGTCGTCAAGTAAAGATTTC
GTGTTCATGCAGATAGATAACAATCTATATGTTGATAATTAGCGTTGCCTCATCAATGCGTACACGAAGA
ATATACTAAAAAATGAGCAGGCAAGATAAACGAAGGCAAAGATGACAGAGCAGAAAGCCCTAGTAAAGCG
TATTACAAATGAAACCAAGATTCAGATTGCGATCCCTGAATTCGCATCTAGATGGTAGAGCCACAAACAG
CCGGTACAAGCAACGATCTCCAGGACCATCTGAATCATGCGCGGATGACACGAACTCACGACGGCGATCA
CAGACATTAACCCACAGTACAGACACTGCGACAACGTGGCAATTCGTCGCAATACCGTCTCACTGAACTG
GCCGATAATTGCAGACGAACGTTGATAGGTCAAGATCAATGTAAACAATTACTTTGTTATGTAGAGTTTT
TTTAGCTACCTATATTCCACCATAACATCAATCATGCGGTTGCTGGTGTATTTACCAATAATGTTTAATG
TATATATATATATATATATATGGGGCCGTATACTTACATATAGTAGATGTCAAGCGTAGGCGCTTCCCCT
GCCGGCTGTGAGGGCGCCATAACCAAGGTATCTATAGACCGCCAATCAGCAAACTACCTCCGTACATTCA
TGTTGCACCCACACATTTATACACCCAGACCGCGACAAATTACCCATAAGGTTGTTTGTGACGGCGTCGT
ACAAGAGAACGTGGGAACTTTTTAGGCTCACCAAAAAAGAAAGAAAAAATACGAGTTGCTGACAGAAGCC
TCAAGAAAAAAAAAATTCTTCTTCGACTATGCTGGAGGCAGAGATGATCGAGCCGGTAGTTAACTATATA
TAGCTAAATTGGTTCCATCACCTTCTTTTCTGGTGTCGCTCCTTCTAGTGCTATTTCTGGCTTTTCCTAT
TTTTTTTTTTCCATTTTTCTTTCTCTCTTTCTAATATATAAATTCTCTTGCATTTTCTATTTTTCTCTCT
ATCTATTCTACTTGTTTATTCCCTTCAAGGTTTTTTTTTAAGGAGTACTTGTTTTTAGAATATACGGTCA
ACGAACTATAATTAACTAAACAGATCTATGGTTAGTAAAGGTGAAGCTGTTATAAAAGAATTCATGAGGT
TTAAAGTTCATATGGAAGGTTCAATGAATGGTCATGAATTTGAAATTGAAGGTGAAGGTGAAGGTAGACC
ATATGAAGGTACACAAACTGCTAAATTGAAAGTTACTAAAGGTGGTCCATTACCATTTTCTTGGGATATT
TTGTCTCCACAATTCATGTATGGTTCTAGAGCTTTTATTAAGCATCCAGCTGATATTCCAGATTATTATA
AACAATCTTTTCCTGAAGGTTTTAAATGGGAAAGAGTTATGAATTTCGAAGATGGTGGTGCTGTTACTGT
TACTCAAGATACTTCTTTGGAAGATGGTACTTTAATCTATAAAGTTAAATTGAGAGGTACTAATTTTCCA
CCAGATGGTCCAGTTATGCAAAAGAAAACTATGGGTTGGGAAGCATCTACTGAAAGATTGTATCCAGAAG
ATGGTGTTTTGAAAGGAGACATTAAGATGGCTTTGAGATTGAAAGATGGTGGTCGGTACCTGGCCGACTT
CAAGACCACCTATAAAGCTAAAAAACCAGTTCAAATGCCAGGTGCATATAATGTTGATAGAAAGTTAGAT
ATAACGTCGCATAACGAGGACTATACTGTAGTTGAACAATATGAACGTAGTGAAGGTAGACATAGTACCG
GAGGAATGGATGAATTGTATAAATCTGGTCCTTCTGGCCCAACTGGTTCTTGAGACCGAAAGTGAAACGT
GATTTCATGCGTCATTTTGAACATTTTGTAAATCTTATTTAATAATGTGTGCGGCAATTCACATTTAATT
TATGAATGTTTTCTTAACATCGCGGCAACTCAAGAAACGGCAGGTTCGGATCTTAGCTACTAGAGAAAGA
GGAGAAATACTAGATGCGTAAAGGCGAAGAGCTGTTCACTGGTGTCGTCCCTATTCTGGTGGAACTGGAT
GGTGATGTCAACGGTCATAAGTTTTCCGTGCGTGGCGAGGGTGAAGGTGACGCAACTAATGGTAAACTGA
CGCTGAAGTTCATCTGTACTACTGGTAAACTGCCGGTTCCTTGGCCGACTCTGGTAACGACGCTGACTTA
TGGTGTTCAGTGCTTTGCTCGTTATCCGGACCATATGAAGCAGCATGACTTCTTCAAGTCCGCCATGCCG
GAAGGCTATGTGCAGGAACGCACGATTTCCTTTAAGGATGACGGCACGTACAAAACGCGTGCGGAAGTGA
AATTTGAAGGCGATACCCTGGTAAACCGCATTGAGCTGAAAGGCATTGACTTTAAAGAGGACGGCAATAT
CCTGGGCCATAAGCTGGAATACAATTTTAACAGCCACAATGTTTACATCACCGCCGATAAACAAAAAAAT
GGCATTAAAGCGAATTTTAAAATTCGCCACAACGTGGAGGATGGCAGCGTGCAGCTGGCTGATCACTACC
AGCAAAACACTCCAATCGGTGATGGTCCTGTTCTGCTGCCAGACAATCACTATCTGAGCACGCAAAGCGT
TCTGTCTAAAGATCCGAACGAGAAACGCGATCATATGGTTCTGCTGGAGTTCGTAACCGCAGCGGGCATC
ACGCATGGTATGGATGAACTGTACAAATGACCAGGCATCAAATAAAACGAAAGGCTCAGTCGAAAGACTG
GGCCTTTCGTTTTATCTGTTGTTTGTCGGTGAACGCTCTCTACTAGAGTCACACTGGCTCACCTTCGGGT
GGGCCTTTCTGCGTTTATAGGTCTCAATCCTAACTCGAGGCCAATTGGTGCGGCAATTGATAATAACGAA
AATGTCTTTTAATGATCTGGGTATAATGAGGAATTTTCCGAACGTTTTTACTTTATATATATATATACAT
GTAACATATATTCTATACGCTATAGAGAAAGGAAATTTTTCAATTAAAAAAAAAATAGAGAAAGAGTTTC
ACTTCTTGATTATCGCTAACACTAATGGTTGAAGTACTGCTACTTTAATTTTATGCTGCCAATGAGACGA
CGGGGTCATCACGGCTCATCATGCGCCAAACAAATGTGTGCAATACACGCTCGGATGACTGCATGATGAC
CGCACTGACTGGGGACAGCAGATCCACCTAAGCCTGTGAGAGAAGCAGACACCCGACAGATCAAGGCAGT
TAACTAGTGCACTGCAGTACAAATCGTCCCCAACAAAAGTGGGCTCTCAAAATTCATCACATTTAAATGC
ATATAGGAAGAGCAACAGTTGGTTTGCATCTGATGTTCCTTAAAGATTTCGACATAATGTGCGAAGTAGA
TCCCTTCAGCACTGTACTTGTTTTTGCGACTAGATTGTAAATCATTCTTTATTTAATCTCTTTCTTTAAC
TACTGCTTAAAGTATAATTTGGTCCGTAGTTTAATAACTATACTAAGCGAACGCTCTCTCGAAATTTTTC
TTAACGCGTCCTTGTACTGCGTCTAACGCTTTTGCCACTTGGATTTCTATTATAGGAAATAGTCTCACTT
ACTGGGCGACGAATTTTCGCGTTTTGATGAAGCACAGGAAGAATTTCTTTATGCTCAGAAGTTTGACAGC
AAGCAAGTTCATCATTCGAACTAGCCTTATTGTTTTAGTTCAGTGACAGCGAACTGCCGTACTCGATGCT
TTATTTCTCACGGTAGAGCGGAAGAACAGATAGATCCCTACATATTGCTACCACTTCTATTACACAATAG
TTTCAATAGCTTGCAGCGTAGCTAAACTCTAAAATTTATCTAAATCACTCATATAAACCGAACCCTTCCC
CTTCCGCTTATAGTACAGCTGATGCTCCTTCACTATTTTAACATGTGGAATTCTTGAAAGAATGAAATCG
CCATGCCAAGCCATCACACGGTCTTTTATGCAATTGATTGACCGCCTGCAACACATAGGCAGTAAAATTT
TTACAAGCAGTAGCAGAACAGGCCACACAATCGCAAGTGATTAACGTCCACACAGGTATAGGGTTTCTGG
ACCATATGATACATGCTCTGGCCAAGCATTCCGGCTGGTCGCTAATCGTTGAGTGCCGAGCGGCCGCGAT
TATCAAAAAGGATCTTCACCTAGATCCTTTTAAATTAAAAATGAAGTTTTAAATCAATCTAAAGTATATA
TGAGTAAACTTGGTCTGACAG
